>Addgene plasmid #142916 | TFORF2113 | addgene full sequence | sequence record 397325 | Addgene NGS Result
TTAATGTAGTCTTATGCAATACTCTTGTAGTCTTGCAACATGGTAACGATGAGTTAGCAACATGCCTTAC
AAGGAGAGAAAAAGCACCGTGCATGCCGATTGGTGGAAGTAAGGTGGTACGATCGTGCCTTATTAGGAAG
GCAACAGACGGGTCTGACATGGATTGGACGAACCACTGAATTGCCGCATTGCAGAGATATTGTATTTAAG
TGCCTAGCTCGATACATAAACGGGTCTCTCTGGTTAGACCAGATCTGAGCCTGGGAGCTCTCTGGCTAAC
TAGGGAACCCACTGCTTAAGCCTCAATAAAGCTTGCCTTGAGTGCTTCAAGTAGTGTGTGCCCGTCTGTT
GTGTGACTCTGGTAACTAGAGATCCCTCAGACCCTTTTAGTCAGTGTGGAAAATCTCTAGCAGTGGCGCC
CGAACAGGGACTTGAAAGCGAAAGGGAAACCAGAGGAGCTCTCTCGACGCAGGACTCGGCTTGCTGAAGC
GCGCACGGCAAGAGGCGAGGGGCGGCGACTGGTGAGTACGCCAAAAATTTTGACTAGCGGAGGCTAGAAG
GAGAGAGATGGGTGCGAGAGCGTCAGTATTAAGCGGGGGAGAATTAGATCGCGATGGGAAAAAATTCGGT
TAAGGCCAGGGGGAAAGAAAAAATATAAATTAAAACATATAGTATGGGCAAGCAGGGAGCTAGAACGATT
CGCAGTTAATCCTGGCCTGTTAGAAACATCAGAAGGCTGTAGACAAATACTGGGACAGCTACAACCATCC
CTTCAGACAGGATCAGAAGAACTTAGATCATTATATAATACAGTAGCAACCCTCTATTGTGTGCATCAAA
GGATAGAGATAAAAGACACCAAGGAAGCTTTAGACAAGATAGAGGAAGAGCAAAACAAAAGTAAGACCAC
CGCACAGCAAGCGGCCGCTGATCTTCAGACCTGGAGGAGGAGATATGAGGGACAATTGGAGAAGTGAATT
ATATAAATATAAAGTAGTAAAAATTGAACCATTAGGAGTAGCACCCACCAAGGCAAAGAGAAGAGTGGTG
CAGAGAGAAAAAAGAGCAGTGGGAATAGGAGCTTTGTTCCTTGGGTTCTTGGGAGCAGCAGGAAGCACTA
TGGGCGCAGCGTCAATGACGCTGACGGTACAGGCCAGACAATTATTGTCTGGTATAGTGCAGCAGCAGAA
CAATTTGCTGAGGGCTATTGAGGCGCAACAGCATCTGTTGCAACTCACAGTCTGGGGCATCAAGCAGCTC
CAGGCAAGAATCCTGGCTGTGGAAAGATACCTAAAGGATCAACAGCTCCTGGGGATTTGGGGTTGCTCTG
GAAAACTCATTTGCACCACTGCTGTGCCTTGGAATGCTAGTTGGAGTAATAAATCTCTGGAACAGATTTG
GAATCACACGACCTGGATGGAGTGGGACAGAGAAATTAACAATTACACAAGCTTAATACACTCCTTAATT
GAAGAATCGCAAAACCAGCAAGAAAAGAATGAACAAGAATTATTGGAATTAGATAAATGGGCAAGTTTGT
GGAATTGGTTTAACATAACAAATTGGCTGTGGTATATAAAATTATTCATAATGATAGTAGGAGGCTTGGT
AGGTTTAAGAATAGTTTTTGCTGTACTTTCTATAGTGAATAGAGTTAGGCAGGGATATTCACCATTATCG
TTTCAGACCCACCTCCCAACCCCGAGGGGACCCATGCATTGCATCTCAATTAGTCAGCAACCAGGTGTGG
AAAGTCCCCAGGCTCCCCAGCAGGCAGAAGTATGCAAAGCATGCGTCTCAATTAGTCAGCAACCATAGTC
CCGCCCCTAACTCCGCCCATCCCGCCCCTAACTCCGCCCAGTTCCGCCCATTCTCCGCCCCATGGCTGAC
TAATTTTTTTTATTTATGCAGAGGCCGAGGCCGCCTCGGCCTCTGAGCTATTCCAGAAGTAGTGAGGAGG
CTTTTTTGGAGGCCTAGGCTTTTGCAAAAAGCTTTCTAGAGGTACCACCGGAGCTTACCATGACCGAGTA
CAAGCCCACGGTGCGCCTCGCCACCCGCGACGACGTCCCCAGGGCCGTACGCACCCTCGCCGCCGCGTTC
GCCGACTACCCCGCCACGCGCCACACCGTCGATCCGGACCGCCACATCGAGCGGGTCACCGAGCTGCAAG
AACTCTTCCTCACGCGCGTCGGGCTCGACATCGGCAAGGTGTGGGTCGCGGACGACGGCGCCGCCGTGGC
GGTCTGGACCACGCCGGAGAGCGTCGAAGCGGGGGCGGTGTTCGCCGAGATCGGCCCGCGCATGGCCGAG
TTGAGCGGTTCCCGGCTGGCCGCGCAGCAACAGATGGAAGGCCTCCTGGCGCCGCACCGGCCCAAGGAGC
CCGCGTGGTTCCTGGCCACCGTCGGCGTCTCGCCCGACCACCAGGGCAAGGGTCTGGGCAGCGCCGTCGT
GCTCCCCGGAGTGGAGGCGGCCGAGCGCGCCGGGGTGCCCGCCTTCCTGGAGACCTCCGCGCCCCGCAAC
CTCCCCTTCTACGAGCGGCTCGGCTTCACCGTCACCGCCGACGTCGAGGTGCCCGAAGGACCGCGCACCT
GGTGCATGACCCGCAAGCCCGGTGCCAGTTAACGAATTCTAGATCTTGAGACAAATGGCAGTATTCATCC
ACAATTTTAAAAGAAAAGGGGGGATTGGGGGGTACAGTGCAGGGGAAAGAATAGTAGACATAATAGCAAC
AGACATACAAACTAAAGAATTACAAAAACAAATTACAAAAATTCAAAATTTTCGGGTTTATTACAGGGAC
AGCAGAGATCCACTTTGGCGCCGGCTCGAGGCCTGCAGGTGCAAAGATGGATAAAGTTTTAAACAGAGAG
GAATCTTTGCAGCTAATGGACCTTCTAGGTCTTGAAAGGAGTGGGAATTGGCTCCGGTGCCCGTCAGTGG
GCAGAGCGCACATCGCCCACAGTCCCCGAGAAGTTGGGGGGAGGGGTCGGCAATTGAACCGGTGCCTAGA
GAAGGTGGCGCGGGGTAAACTGGGAAAGTGATGTCGTGTACTGGCTCCGCCTTTTTCCCGAGGGTGGGGG
AGAACCGTATATAAGTGCAGTAGTCGCCGTGAACGTTCTTTTTCGCAACGGGTTTGCCGCCAGAACACAG
GTAAGTGCCGTGTGTGGTTCCCGCGGGCCTGGCCTCTTTACGGGTTATGGCCCTTGCGTGCCTTGAATTA
CTTCCACCTGGCTGCAGTACGTGATTCTTGATCCCGAGCTTCGGGTTGGAAGTGGGTGGGAGAGTTCGAG
GCCTTGCGCTTAAGGAGCCCCTTCGCCTCGTGCTTGAGTTGAGGCCTGGCCTGGGCGCTGGGGCCGCCGC
GTGCGAATCTGGTGGCACCTTCGCGCCTGTCTCGCTGCTTTCGATAAGTCTCTAGCCATTTAAAATTTTT
GATGACCTGCTGCGACGCTTTTTTTCTGGCAAGATAGTCTTGTAAATGCGGGCCAAGATCTGCACACTGG
TATTTCGGTTTTTGGGGCCGCGGGCGGCGACGGGGCCCGTGCGTCCCAGCGCACATGTTCGGCGAGGCGG
GGCCTGCGAGCGCGGCCACCGAGAATCGGACGGGGGTAGTCTCAAGCTGGCCGGCCTGCTCTGGTGCCTG
GCCTCGCGCCGCCGTGTATCGCCCCGCCCTGGGCGGCAAGGCTGGCCCGGTCGGCACCAGTTGCGTGAGC
GGAAAGATGGCCGCTTCCCGGCCCTGCTGCAGGGAGCTCAAAATGGAGGACGCGGCGCTCGGGAGAGCGG
GCGGGTGAGTCACCCACACAAAGGAAAAGGGCCTTTCCGTCCTCAGCCGTCGCTTCATGTGACTCCACGG
AGTACCGGGCGCCGTCCAGGCACCTCGATTAGTTCTCGAGCTTTTGGAGTACGTCGTCTTTAGGTTGGGG
GGAGGGGTTTTATGCGATGGAGTTTCCCCACACTGAGTGGGTGGAGACTGAAGTTAGGCCAGCTTGGCAC
TTGATGTAATTCTCCTTGGAATTTGCCCTTTTTGAGTTTGGATCTTGGTTCATTCTCAAGCCTCAGACAG
TGGTTCAAAGTTTTTTTCTTCCATTTCAGGTGTCGTGAGGCTAGCACCGCCACCATGTCGGTGAATTACG
CGGCGGGGCTGTCGCCGTACGCGGACAAGGGCAAGTGCGGCCTCCCGGAGATCTTCGACCCCCCGGAGGA
GCTGGAGCGGAAGGTGTGGGAACTGGCGAGGCTGGTCTGGCAGTCTTCCAGTGTGGTGTTCCACACGGGT
GCCGGCATCAGCACTGCCTCTGGCATCCCCGACTTCAGGGGTCCCCACGGAGTCTGGACCATGGAGGAGC
GAGGTCTGGCCCCCAAGTTCGACACCACCTTTGAGAGCGCGCGGCCCACGCAGACCCACATGGCGCTGGT
GCAGCTGGAGCGCGTGGGCCTCCTCCGCTTCCTGGTCAGCCAGAACGTGGACGGGCTCCATGTGCGCTCA
GGCTTCCCCAGGGACAAACTGGCAGAGCTCCACGGGAACATGTTTGTGGAAGAATGTGCCAAGTGTAAGA
CGCAGTACGTCCGAGACACAGTCGTGGGCACCATGGGCCTGAAGGCCACGGGCCGGCTCTGCACCGTGGC
TAAGGCAAGGGGGCTGCGAGCCTGCAGGAACGCCGACCTGTCCATCACGCTGGGTACATCGCTGCAGATC
CGGCCCAGCGGGAACCTGCCGCTGGCTACCAAGCGCCGGGGAGGCCGCCTGGTCATCGTCAACCTGCAGC
CCACCAAGCACGACCGCCATGCTGACCTCCGCATCCATGGCTACGTTGACGAGGTCATGACCCGGCTCAT
GAAGCACCTGGGGCTGGAGATCCCCGCCTGGGACGGCCCCCGTGTGCTGGAGAGGGCGCTGCCACCCCTG
CCCCGCCCGCCCACCCCCAAGCTGGAGCCCAAGGAGGAATCTCCCACCCGGATCAACGGCTCTATCCCCG
CCGGCCCCAAGCAGGAGCCCTGCGCCCAGCACAACGGCTCAGAGCCCGCCAGCCCCAAACGGGAGCGGCC
CACCAGCCCTGCCCCCCACAGACCCCCCAAAAGGGTGAAGGCCAAGGCGGTCCCCAGCTAGTAATGAACT
AGTCCGTAACTTGAAAGTATTTCGATTTCTTGGCTTTATATATCTTGTGGAAAGGACGAATACATGTCTC
GTAATGAGTGGTGACGCGTTAAGTCGACAATCAACCTCTGGATTACAAAATTTGTGAAAGATTGACTGGT
ATTCTTAACTATGTTGCTCCTTTTACGCTATGTGGATACGCTGCTTTAATGCCTTTGTATCATGCTATTG
CTTCCCGTATGGCTTTCATTTTCTCCTCCTTGTATAAATCCTGGTTGCTGTCTCTTTATGAGGAGTTGTG
GCCCGTTGTCAGGCAACGTGGCGTGGTGTGCACTGTGTTTGCTGACGCAACCCCCACTGGTTGGGGCATT
GCCACCACCTGTCAGCTCCTTTCCGGGACTTTCGCTTTCCCCCTCCCTATTGCCACGGCGGAACTCATCG
CCGCCTGCCTTGCCCGCTGCTGGACAGGGGCTCGGCTGTTGGGCACTGACAATTCCGTGGTGTTGTCGGG
GAAATCATCGTCCTTTCCTTGGCTGCTCGCCTGTGTTGCCACCTGGATTCTGCGCGGGACGTCCTTCTGC
TACGTCCCTTCGGCCCTCAATCCAGCGGACCTTCCTTCCCGCGGCCTGCTGCCGGCTCTGCGGCCTCTTC
CGCGTCTTCGCCTTCGCCCTCAGACGAGTCGGATCTCCCTTTGGGCCGCCTCCCCGCGTCGACTTTAAGA
CCAATGACTTACAAGGCAGCTGTAGATCTTAGCCACTTTTTAAAAGAAAAGGGGGGACTGGAAGGGCTAA
TTCACTCCCAACGAAGACAAGATCTGCTTTTTGCTTGTACTGGGTCTCTCTGGTTAGACCAGATCTGAGC
CTGGGAGCTCTCTGGCTAACTAGGGAACCCACTGCTTAAGCCTCAATAAAGCTTGCCTTGAGTGCTTCAA
GTAGTGTGTGCCCGTCTGTTGTGTGACTCTGGTAACTAGAGATCCCTCAGACCCTTTTAGTCAGTGTGGA
AAATCTCTAGCAGTACGTATAGTAGTTCATGTCATCTTATTATTCAGTATTTATAACTTGCAAAGAAATG
AATATCAGAGAGTGAGAGGAACTTGTTTATTGCAGCTTATAATGGTTACAAATAAAGCAATAGCATCACA
AATTTCACAAATAAAGCATTTTTTTCACTGCATTCTAGTTGTGGTTTGTCCAAACTCATCAATGTATCTT
ATCATGTCTGGCTCTAGCTATCCCGCCCCTAACTCCGCCCATCCCGCCCCTAACTCCGCCCAGTTCCGCC
CATTCTCCGCCCCATGGCTGACTAATTTTTTTTATTTATGCAGAGGCCGAGGCCGCCTCGGCCTCTGAGC
TATTCCAGAAGTAGTGAGGAGGCTTTTTTGGAGGCCTAGGGACGTACCCAATTCGCCCTATAGTGAGTCG
TATTACGCGCGCTCACTGGCCGTCGTTTTACAACGTCGTGACTGGGAAAACCCTGGCGTTACCCAACTTA
ATCGCCTTGCAGCACATCCCCCTTTCGCCAGCTGGCGTAATAGCGAAGAGGCCCGCACCGATCGCCCTTC
CCAACAGTTGCGCAGCCTGAATGGCGAATGGG
[124 nt withheld, positions 6683-6806]
C
[91 nt withheld, positions 6808-6898]
A
[49 nt withheld, positions 6900-6948]
CCTTTGACGTTGGAGTCCACGTTCTTT
[37 nt withheld, positions 6976-7012]
ACCCTATCTCGGTCTATTCTTTTGATTTATAAGGGATTTTGCCGATTTCGGCCTATTGGTTAAAAAATGA
GCTGATTTAACAAAAATTTAACGCGAATTTTAACAAAATATTAACGCTTACAATTTAGGTGGCACTTTTC
GGGGAAATGTGCGCGGAACCCCTATTTGTTTATTTTTCTAAATACATTCAAATATGTATCCGCTCATGAG
ACAATAACCCTGATAAATGCTTCAATAATATTGAAAAAGGAAGAGTATGAGTATTCAACATTTCCGTGTC
GCCCTTATTCCCTTTTTTGCGGCATTTTGCCTTCCTGTTTTTGCTCACCCAGAAACGCTGGTGAAAGTAA
AAGATGCTGAAGATCAGTTGGGTGCACGAGTGGGTTACATCGAACTGGATCTCAACAGCGGTAAGATCCT
TGAGAGTTTTCGCCCCGAAGAACGTTTTCCAATGATGAGCACTTTTAAAGTTCTGCTATGTGGCGCGGTA
TTATCCCGTATTGACGCCGGGCAAGAGCAACTCGGTCGCCGCATACACTATTCTCAGAATGACTTGGTTG
AGTACTCACCAGTCACAGAAAAGCATCTTACGGATGGCATGACAGTAAGAGAATTATGCAGTGCTGCCAT
AACCATGAGTGATAACACTGCGGCCAACTTACTTCTGACAACGATCGGAGGACCGAAGGAGCTAACCGCT
TTTTTGCACAACATGGGGGATCATGTAACTCGCCTTGATCGTTGGGAACCGGAGCTGAATGAAGCCATAC
CAAACGACGAGCGTGACACCACGATGCCTGTAGCAATGGCAACAACGTTGCGCAAACTATTAACTGGCGA
ACTACTTACTCTAGCTTCCCGGCAACAATTAATAGACTGGATGGAGGCGGATAAAGTTGCAGGACCACTT
CTGCGCTCGGCCCTTCCGGCTGGCTGGTTTATTGCTGATAAATCTGGAGCCGGTGAGCGTGGGTCTCGCG
GTATCATTGCAGCACTGGGGCCAGATGGTAAGCCCTCCCGTATCGTAGTTATCTACACGACGGGGAGTCA
GGCAACTATGGATGAACGAAATAGACAGATCGCTGAGATAGGTGCCTCACTGATTAAGCATTGGTAACTG
TCAGACCAAGTTTACTCATATATACTTTAGATTGATTTAAAACTTCATTTTTAATTTAAAAGGATCTAGG
TGAAGATCCTTTTTGATAATCTCATGACCAAAATCCCTTAACGTGAGTTTTCGTTCCACTGAGCGTCAGA
CCCCGTAGAAAAGATCAAAGGATCTTCTTGAGATCCTTTTTTTCTGCGCGTAATCTGCTGCTTGCAAACA
AAAAAACCACCGCTACCAGCGGTGGTTTGTTTGCCGGATCAAGAGCTACCAACTCTTTTTCCGAAGGTAA
CTGGCTTCAGCAGAGCGCAGATACCAAATACTGTTCTTCTAGTGTAGCCGTAGTTAGGCCACCACTTCAA
GAACTCTGTAGCACCGCCTACATACCTCGCTCTGCTAATCCTGTTACCAGTGGCTGCTGCCAGTGGCGAT
AAGTCGTGTCTTACCGGGTTGGACTCAAGACGATAGTTACCGGATAAGGCGCAGCGGTCGGGCTGAACGG
GGGGTTCGTGCACACAGCCCAGCTTGGAGCGAACGACCTACACCGAACTGAGATACCTACAGCGTGAGCT
ATGAGAAAGCGCCACGCTTCCCGAAGGGAGAAAGGCGGACAGGTATCCGGTAAGCGGCAGGGTCGGAACA
GGAGAGCGCACGAGGGAGCTTCCAGGGGGAAACGCCTGGTATCTTTATAGTCCTGTCGGGTTTCGCCACC
TCTGACTTGAGCGTCGATTTTTGTGATGCTCGTCAGGGGGGCGGAGCCTATGGAAAAACGCCAGCAACGC
GGCCTTTTTACGGTTCCTGGCCTTTTGCTGGCCTTTTGCTCACATGTTCTTTCCTGCGTTATCCCCTGAT
TCTGTGGATAACCGTATTACCGCCTTTGAGTGAGCTGATACCGCTCGCCGCAGCCGAACGACCGAGCGCA
GCGAGTCAGTGAGCGAGGAAGCGGAAGAGCGCCCAATACGCAAACCGCCTCTCCCCGCGCGTTGGCCGAT
TCATTAATGCAGCTGGCACGACAGGTTTCCCGACTGGAAAGCGGGCAGTGAGCGCAACGCAATTAATGTG
AGTTAGCTCACTCATTAGGCACCCCAGGCTTTACACTTTATGCTTCCGGCTCGTATGTTGTGTGGAATTG
TGAGCGGATAACAATTTCACACAGGAAACAGCTATGACCATGATTACGCCAAGCGCGCAATTAACCCTCA
CTAAAGGGAACAAAAGCTGGAGCTGCAAGC
Features (pLannotate 1.2.2; 31 found; start..end, strand, type, name):
      5..231     +  promoter       RSV promoter: Rous sarcoma virus enhancer/promoter
    232..412     +  LTR            5' LTR (truncated): truncated 5' long terminal repeat (LTR) from HIV-1
    459..584     +  misc_feature   HIV-1 Ψ: packaging signal of human immunodeficiency virus type 1
    568..931     +  CDS            HIV-1 gag (fragment): gag protein from human immunodeficiency virus 1; gag
   1077..1310    +  misc_feature   RRE: The Rev response element (RRE) of HIV-1 allows for Rev-dependent mRNA export from the nucleus to the cytoplasm.
   1687..1713    +  CDS            Rev (fragment): human immunodeficiency virus 1 (HIV-1) Rev protein; rev; enhances nuclear export of unspliced and incompletely spliced viral mRNAs
   1720..1743    +  promoter       SV40 promoter (fragment): SV40 early promoter
   1744..1815    +  promoter       SV40 promoter (fragment): SV40 enhancer and early promoter
   1839..1974    +  rep_origin     SV40 ori: SV40 origin of replication
   2020..2616    +  CDS            PuroR (fragment): puromycin N-acetyltransferase; pac from Streptomyces; confers resistance to puromycin
   2665..2782    +  misc_feature   cPPT/CTS: central polypurine tract and central termination sequence of HIV-1
   2847..2913    +  CDS            small t antigen (fragment): SV40 (simian virus 40) small t antigen
   2920..4098    +  promoter       EF-1α promoter: strong constitutive promoter for human elongation factor EF-1α
   4115..5098    +  CDS            SIRT6 (fragment): SIR6_HUMAN - Also known as SIR2L6. Experimental evidence at protein level: Swiss-Prot protein existence level 1. NAD-dependent protein deacetylase involved in various processes including telomere maintenance and gene expression, and consequently has roles in genomic stability, cell senescence and apoptosis (PubMed:18337721, PubMed:19135889, PubMed:19625767, PubMed:21362626). Has very weak deacetylase activity and can bind NAD(+) in the absence of acetylated substrate (PubMed:21362626). Has deacetylase activity towards histone H3K9Ac and H3K56Ac (PubMed:19625767, PubMed:21362626). Modulates ace
   5114..5167    +  promoter       U6 promoter (fragment): RNA polymerase III promoter for human U6 snRNA
   5209..5797    +  misc_feature   WPRE: woodchuck hepatitis virus posttranscriptional regulatory element
   5848..5867    +  misc_feature   cPPT/CTS (fragment): central polypurine tract and central termination sequence of HIV-1
   5869..6102    +  LTR            3' LTR (ΔU3): self-inactivating 3' long terminal repeat (LTR) from HIV-1
   6180..6301    +  polyA_signal   SV40 poly(A) signal: SV40 polyadenylation signal
   6341..6476    +  rep_origin     SV40 ori: SV40 origin of replication
   6497..6515    -  promoter       T7 promoter: promoter for bacteriophage T7 RNA polymerase
   6523..6678    +  CDS            lacZα (fragment): LacZα fragment of β-galactosidase; lacZ fragment
   6683..7111    +  rep_origin     f1 ori (sequence partly withheld): f1 bacteriophage origin of replication; arrow indicates direction of (+) strand synthesis
   7164..7268    +  promoter       AmpR promoter: bla
   7269..8129    +  CDS            AmpR: β-lactamase; bla; confers resistance to ampicillin, carbenicillin, and related antibiotics
   8300..8888    +  rep_origin     ori: high-copy-number ColE1/pMB1/pBR322/pUC origin of replication
   9071..9163    +  CDS            lacI (fragment): lac repressor; lacI; The lac repressor binds to the lac operator to inhibit transcription in E. coli. This inhibition can be relieved by adding lactose or isopropyl-β-D-thiogalactopyranoside (IPTG).
   9176..9197    +  protein_bind   CAP binding site: CAP binding activates transcription in the presence of cAMP. E. coli catabolite activator protein
   9212..9242    +  promoter       lac promoter: promoter for the E. coli lac operon
   9250..9266    +  protein_bind   lac operator: The lac repressor binds to the lac operator to inhibit transcription in E. coli. This inhibition can be relieved by adding lactose or isopropyl-β-D-thiogalactopyranoside (IPTG). lac repressor encoded by lacI
   9311..9329    +  promoter       T3 promoter: promoter for bacteriophage T3 RNA polymerase
