[The description below was written by a language model from this plasmid's Addgene catalogue record and pLannotate feature annotations shown in this document.]
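Description:
TFORF2113 is a third-generation-style, self-inactivating lentiviral expression plasmid built on the pLX_TRC317 backbone from the Broad Institute Genetic Perturbation Platform, carrying a human SIRT6 open reading frame as one member of a barcoded transcription factor ORF library. In bacteria it is maintained through a high-copy ColE1/pUC-type origin and selected with ampicillin via the β-lactamase gene. An f1 origin and remnants of a lac/lacZα cloning region flanked by T7 and T3 promoters are also present in the backbone. The depositor notes that the plasmid may recombine.

The viral portion begins with an RSV promoter fused to a truncated HIV-1 5' LTR, which drives production of the packageable genomic RNA. This is followed by the Ψ packaging signal with a short gag fragment, the Rev response element for Rev-dependent nuclear export, and a cPPT/CTS element that aids nuclear import of the reverse-transcribed genome. The ΔU3 3' LTR inactivates the viral promoter after integration, so expression depends on internal promoters. An SV40 early promoter/origin region lies upstream of puromycin N-acetyltransferase, allowing selection of transduced mammalian cells. The EF-1α promoter drives the SIRT6 ORF, an NAD-dependent deacetylase acting on histone H3K9Ac and H3K56Ac. A WPRE downstream enhances transcript stability and expression.

According to the record, each ORF in this collection is paired with a unique 24-bp barcode. The barcode is not annotated in the feature table, so its location is not stated. The construct is intended for SIRT6 overexpression, alone or in pooled screens where barcodes identify the ORF delivered to each cell.
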