Addgene plasmid #142916: TFORF2113
Purpose: Lentiviral vector for overexpressing transcription factor ORFs with unique 24-bp barcodes. Barcodes facilitate identification of transcription factors in pooled screens.
Depositing lab: Feng Zhang. Depositing organization: Broad Institute. Publication: A transcription factor atlas of directed differentiation. Joung J, Ma S, Tay T, Geiger-Schuller KR, Kirchgatterer PC, Verdine VK, Guo B, Arias-Garcia MA, Allen WE, Singh A, Kuksenko O, Abudayyeh OO, Gootenberg JS, Fu Z, Macrae RK, Buenrostro JD, Regev A, Zhang F. Cell. 2023 Jan 5;186(1):209-229.e26. doi: 10.1016/j.cell.2022.11.026. PubMed 36608654.
Backbone
  Vector backbone: pLX_TRC317
  Backbone manufacturer: Broad Institute Genetic Perturbation Platform
  Backbone size w/o insert (bp): 8264
  Vector type: Mammalian Expression, Lentiviral
  Selectable markers: Puromycin
Growth in bacteria
  Bacterial resistance: Ampicillin, 100 μg/mL
  Growth temperature: 37°C
  Growth strain: NEB Stable
  Copy number: High Copy
Gene/Insert
  Gene/Insert name: SIRT6
  Species: H. sapiens (human)
  Insert size (bp): 1088
  Entrez Gene: SIRT6 (a.k.a. SIR2L6, hSIRT6)
  Promoter: EF1a
  Cloning method: Unknown
  Sequencing primers: 5′ GGGTGGAGACTGAAGTTAGGCCAG; 3′ CACATAGCGTAAAAGGAGCAACATAG
Terms and licenses: Academic/Nonprofit Terms; Industry Terms: Not Available to Industry
Depositor comments: NM_001193285,ENST00000305232 . The transcription factor ORF portion of this plasmid was synthesized by Genewiz. Please test multiple small colonies in case of plasmid recombination. To make this collection available in a timely manner, a portion of this collection was not fully sequenced by Addgene. If an Addgene verified full plasmid sequence is not available, please contact us prior to placing an order to request the full sequence.
How to cite: TFORF2113 was a gift from Feng Zhang (Addgene plasmid # 142916 ; http://n2t.net/addgene:142916 ; RRID:Addgene_142916)
