>Addgene plasmid #142916 | TFORF2113 | depositor partial sequence | sequence record 280886 | Insert
ACCGCCACCATGTCGGTGAATTACGCGGCGGGGCTGTCGCCGTACGCGGACAAGGGCAAGTGCGGCCTCC
CGGAGATCTTCGACCCCCCGGAGGAGCTGGAGCGGAAGGTGTGGGAACTGGCGAGGCTGGTCTGGCAGTC
TTCCAGTGTGGTGTTCCACACGGGTGCCGGCATCAGCACTGCCTCTGGCATCCCCGACTTCAGGGGTCCC
CACGGAGTCTGGACCATGGAGGAGCGAGGTCTGGCCCCCAAGTTCGACACCACCTTTGAGAGCGCGCGGC
CCACGCAGACCCACATGGCGCTGGTGCAGCTGGAGCGCGTGGGCCTCCTCCGCTTCCTGGTCAGCCAGAA
CGTGGACGGGCTCCATGTGCGCTCAGGCTTCCCCAGGGACAAACTGGCAGAGCTCCACGGGAACATGTTT
GTGGAAGAATGTGCCAAGTGTAAGACGCAGTACGTCCGAGACACAGTCGTGGGCACCATGGGCCTGAAGG
CCACGGGCCGGCTCTGCACCGTGGCTAAGGCAAGGGGGCTGCGAGCCTGCAGGAACGCCGACCTGTCCAT
CACGCTGGGTACATCGCTGCAGATCCGGCCCAGCGGGAACCTGCCGCTGGCTACCAAGCGCCGGGGAGGC
CGCCTGGTCATCGTCAACCTGCAGCCCACCAAGCACGACCGCCATGCTGACCTCCGCATCCATGGCTACG
TTGACGAGGTCATGACCCGGCTCATGAAGCACCTGGGGCTGGAGATCCCCGCCTGGGACGGCCCCCGTGT
GCTGGAGAGGGCGCTGCCACCCCTGCCCCGCCCGCCCACCCCCAAGCTGGAGCCCAAGGAGGAATCTCCC
ACCCGGATCAACGGCTCTATCCCCGCCGGCCCCAAGCAGGAGCCCTGCGCCCAGCACAACGGCTCAGAGC
CCGCCAGCCCCAAACGGGAGCGGCCCACCAGCCCTGCCCCCCACAGACCCCCCAAAAGGGTGAAGGCCAA
GGCGGTCCCCAGCTAGTAATGAACTAGTCCGTAACTTGAAAGTATTTCGATTTCTTGGCTTTATATATCT
TGTGGAAAGGACGAATACATGTCTCGTAATGAGTGGTG
