>Addgene plasmid #142916 | TFORF2113 | depositor partial sequence | sequence record 280887 | Barcode
ATACATGTCTCGTAATGAGTGGTG
